>Addgene plasmid #202764 | HSA2_His | addgene full sequence | sequence record 401771 | Addgene NGS Result
TATAGTTCCTCCTTTCAGCAAAAAACCCCTCAAGACCCGTTTAGAGGCCCCAAGGGGTTATGCTAGTTAT
TGCTCAGCGGTGGCAGCAGCCAACTCAGCTTCCTTTCGGGCTTTGTTAGCAGCCGGATCTCAGTGGTGGT
GGTGGTGGTGCTCGAGCAGCCCCAGTGCTGCCTGGCTTGCGGCAATGAGCTTCTTGCCCTCCTCCGCAAA
GCATGTTTCTTTGTCGTCGGCTTTACAGCACTTTTCTACAAAGGCACTGAAATCATCCATAATCGCTTTC
AGCTGTTCTTTCGTCGCTTTTGGTTTATGCTTCACAAGTTCCACAAGGAAGGTCTGCTTTTTGATTTGGC
GTTCTTCCTCGCTGAGGGTGCAAATGTCTGCATGAAAGGTAAACGTTTCGGCATTGAACTCTTTCGGGAC
GTATGTTTCGTCTACTTCAAGGGCGCTAAAGCATGGGCGACGATTGACGAGGGATTCCGTGCAGCACTTG
GTAACCCGATCATTGACAGGGGTTTTTTCATGGAGCACACATAACTGATTCAGAACAATGGACAGATAAT
CTTCGATACATGGCATACGCTTAGCTTCTGGAAGTTTACAGCATTTGCTGCCCACCTTCCCTAAGTTGCG
GGCAACTTCTACCAGCGTCGGCGTTGACACTTGGGGCACTTTCTTAGTATAGCGAATCAATAAAGCGTTC
TGGAATTTGTATTCCCCCAGTTGCTCAAACAGTTCGCAGTTTTGTTTAATGAGATTTTGGGGCTCCTCGA
TAAGAGGTTTAAACTCATCAAAAACTTTCGAATAACATTCGTGAGGGTCCGCCGCGGCGCAACACTTTTC
CAGCGTGGTTTCATACGTTTTGGCTAAGCGCAGCAACAGGGTGACACTGTAATCCGGGTGACGGCGAGCA
TACTCGTAAAGAAACATACCTAAAAATACATCTTTCGCTTCCGCATAATTCTTGCAGACATCTTTGCTTT
CAATGAAATCCGCTGCCAGACTAGGCAGATCCGCCGGCATTTCATCATTTTCAACCTCCGCGATGCAATG
AGATTTCTCCAGCAGAGGTTTCTCACAACATTCTTTCAGCTTGCTAGAAATGCTATCCTGATTTTCGCAA
ATATATTTGGCTAAATCTGCACGATCATCCATGCATTCCAACAAATCGCCATGACAACATTCGGTATGCA
CTTTCGTCAAATCAGTCACCAGTTTACTCACTTCCGCAAATTCCGCTTTCGGGAAACGCTGTGACAGCCG
CGCAATGGCCCACGCTTTAAATGCGCGCTCACCAAACTTCTGGAGAATGGCACATTTGTGCCGTTGTTTG
GCGGACGAGGCTTTCCCTTCTTCGCGAAGTTCGTCAAGTTTCGGAAGCAAGCAGGCCGCTTTGTCTGCCG
CTTGACAGCACTCTGTAAAGGCTGCCTTGTAACGCTTAGCGAAGTACAGTAATTCCGGAGCGTAAAAGTA
TGGATGACGACGAGCAATCTCATACAGGTACTTATTGAGAAACGTTTCTTCATTGTCGTGGAATGCGGTA
CACATAACATCAGGCTCCGGGCGAACGAGCCGTGGGAGATTTGGATTATCATCTTTATGCTGCAAAAAAC
ATTCATTGCGTTCCGGCTCCTGTTTCGCGCAACAATCGGCCATTTCACCATACGTTTCGCGGAGTGTAGC
CACAGTGCACAGTTTATCGCCGAAAAGCGTGTGCAGGCTTTTATCGCAGTTCTCTGCTGACTCATCGGCG
ACACAGGTTTTTGCAAACTCTGTTACTTCGTTAACCATTTTGACCAAATCCTCGAACGGGCATTGTTGTA
AATACTGAGCGAACGCGATCAACACTAACGCTTTAAAATTTTCTTCGCCCAGATCTTTAAAACGATGTGC
CACCTCGCTTTTATGTGCATCCATGGGTATATCTCCTTCTTAAAGTTAAACAAAATTATTTCTAGAGGGG
AATTGTTATCCGCTCACAATTCCCCTATAGTGAGTCGTATTAATTTCGCGGGATCGAGATCGATCTCGAT
CCTCTACGCCGGACGCATCGTGGCCGGCATCACCGGCGCCACAGGTGCGGTTGCTGGCGCCTATATCGCC
GACATCACCGATGGGGAAGATCGGGCTCGCCACTTCGGGCTCATGAGCGCTTGTTTCGGCGTGGGTATGG
TGGCAGGCCCCGTGGCCGGGGGACTGTTGGGCGCCATCTCCTTGCATGCACCATTCCTTGCGGCGGCGGT
GCTCAACGGCCTCAACCTACTACTGGGCTGCTTCCTAATGCAGGAGTCGCATAAGGGAGAGCGTCGAGAT
CCCGGACACCATCGAATGGCGCAAAACCTTTCGCGGTATGGCATGATAGCGCCCGGAAGAGAGTCAATTC
AGGGTGGTGAATGTGAAACCAGTAACGTTATACGATGTCGCAGAGTATGCCGGTGTCTCTTATCAGACCG
TTTCCCGCGTGGTGAACCAGGCCAGCCACGTTTCTGCGAAAACGCGGGAAAAAGTGGAAGCGGCGATGGC
GGAGCTGAATTACATTCCCAACCGCGTGGCACAACAACTGGCGGGCAAACAGTCGTTGCTGATTGGCGTT
GCCACCTCCAGTCTGGCCCTGCACGCGCCGTCGCAAATTGTCGCGGCGATTAAATCTCGCGCCGATCAAC
TGGGTGCCAGCGTGGTGGTGTCGATGGTAGAACGAAGCGGCGTCGAAGCCTGTAAAGCGGCGGTGCACAA
TCTTCTCGCGCAACGCGTCAGTGGGCTGATCATTAACTATCCGCTGGATGACCAGGATGCCATTGCTGTG
GAAGCTGCCTGCACTAATGTTCCGGCGTTATTTCTTGATGTCTCTGACCAGACACCCATCAACAGTATTA
TTTTCTCCCATGAAGACGGTACGCGACTGGGCGTGGAGCATCTGGTCGCATTGGGTCACCAGCAAATCGC
GCTGTTAGCGGGCCCATTAAGTTCTGTCTCGGCGCGTCTGCGTCTGGCTGGCTGGCATAAATATCTCACT
CGCAATCAAATTCAGCCGATAGCGGAACGGGAAGGCGACTGGAGTGCCATGTCCGGTTTTCAACAAACCA
TGCAAATGCTGAATGAGGGCATCGTTCCCACTGCGATGCTGGTTGCCAACGATCAGATGGCGCTGGGCGC
AATGCGCGCCATTACCGAGTCCGGGCTGCGCGTTGGTGCGGACATCTCGGTAGTGGGATACGACGATACC
GAAGACAGCTCATGTTATATCCCGCCGTTAACCACCATCAAACAGGATTTTCGCCTGCTGGGGCAAACCA
GCGTGGACCGCTTGCTGCAACTCTCTCAGGGCCAGGCGGTGAAGGGCAATCAGCTGTTGCCCGTCTCACT
GGTGAAAAGAAAAACCACCCTGGCGCCCAATACGCAAACCGCCTCTCCCCGCGCGTTGGCCGATTCATTA
ATGCAGCTGGCACGACAGGTTTCCCGACTGGAAAGCGGGCAGTGAGCGCAACGCAATTAATGTAAGTTAG
CTCACTCATTAGGCACCGGGATCTCGACCGATGCCCTTGAGAGCCTTCAACCCAGTCAGCTCCTTCCGGT
GGGCGCGGGGCATGACTATCGTCGCCGCACTTATGACTGTCTTCTTTATCATGCAACTCGTAGGACAGGT
GCCGGCAGCGCTCTGGGTCATTTTCGGCGAGGACCGCTTTCGCTGGAGCGCGACGATGATCGGCCTGTCG
CTTGCGGTATTCGGAATCTTGCACGCCCTCGCTCAAGCCTTCGTCACTGGTCCCGCCACCAAACGTTTCG
GCGAGAAGCAGGCCATTATCGCCGGCATGGCGGCCCCACGGGTGCGCATGATCGTGCTCCTGTCGTTGAG
GACCCGGCTAGGCTGGCGGGGTTGCCTTACTGGTTAGCAGAATGAATCACCGATACGCGAGCGAACGTGA
AGCGACTGCTGCTGCAAAACGTCTGCGACCTGAGCAACAACATGAATGGTCTTCGGTTTCCGTGTTTCGT
AAAGTCTGGAAACGCGGAAGTCAGCGCCCTGCACCATTATGTTCCGGATCTGCATCGCAGGATGCTGCTG
GCTACCCTGTGGAACACCTACATCTGTATTAACGAAGCGCTGGCATTGACCCTGAGTGATTTTTCTCTGG
TCCCGCCGCATCCATACCGCCAGTTGTTTACCCTCACAACGTTCCAGTAACCGGGCATGTTCATCATCAG
TAACCCGTATCGTGAGCATCCTCTCTCGTTTCATCGGTATCATTACCCCCATGAACAGAAATCCCCCTTA
CACGGAGGCATCAGTGACCAAACAGGAAAAAACCGCCCTTAACATGGCCCGCTTTATCAGAAGCCAGACA
TTAACGCTTCTGGAGAAACTCAACGAGCTGGACGCGGATGAACAGGCAGACATCTGTGAATCGCTTCACG
ACCACGCTGATGAGCTTTACCGCAGCTGCCTCGCGCGTTTCGGTGATGACGGTGAAAACCTCTGACACAT
GCAGCTCCCGGAGACGGTCACAGCTTGTCTGTAAGCGGATGCCGGGAGCAGACAAGCCCGTCAGGGCGCG
TCAGCGGGTGTTGGCGGGTGTCGGGGCGCAGCCATGACCCAGTCACGTAGCGATAGCGGAGTGTATACTG
GCTTAACTATGCGGCATCAGAGCAGATTGTACTGAGAGTGCACCATTGCGGTGTGAAATACCGCACAGAT
GCGTAAGGAGAAAATACCGCATCAGGCGCTCTTCCGCTTCCTCGCTCACTGACTCGCTGCGCTCGGTCGT
TCGGCTGCGGCGAGCGGTATCAGCTCACTCAAAGGCGGTAATACGGTTATCCACAGAATCAGGGGATAAC
GCAGGAAAGAACATGTGAGCAAAAGGCCAGCAAAAGGCCAGGAACCGTAAAAAGGCCGCGTTGCTGGCGT
TTTTCCATAGGCTCCGCCCCCCTGACGAGCATCACAAAAATCGACGCTCAAGTCAGAGGTGGCGAAACCC
GACAGGACTATAAAGATACCAGGCGTTTCCCCCTGGAAGCTCCCTCGTGCGCTCTCCTGTTCCGACCCTG
CCGCTTACCGGATACCTGTCCGCCTTTCTCCCTTCGGGAAGCGTGGCGCTTTCTCATAGCTCACGCTGTA
GGTATCTCAGTTCGGTGTAGGTCGTTCGCTCCAAGCTGGGCTGTGTGCACGAACCCCCCGTTCAGCCCGA
CCGCTGCGCCTTATCCGGTAACTATCGTCTTGAGTCCAACCCGGTAAGACACGACTTATCGCCACTGGCA
GCAGCCACTGGTAACAGGATTAGCAGAGCGAGGTATGTAGGCGGTGCTACAGAGTTCTTGAAGTGGTGGC
CTAACTACGGCTACACTAGAAGGACAGTATTTGGTATCTGCGCTCTGCTGAAGCCAGTTACCTTCGGAAA
AAGAGTTGGTAGCTCTTGATCCGGCAAACAAACCACCGCTGGTAGCGGTGGTTTTTTTGTTTGCAAGCAG
CAGATTACGCGCAGAAAAAAAGGATCTCAAGAAGATCCTTTGATCTTTTCTACGGGGTCTGACGCTCAGT
GGAACGAAAACTCACGTTAAGGGATTTTGGTCATGAACAATAAAACTGTCTGCTTACATAAACAGTAATA
CAAGGGGTGTTATGAGCCATATTCAACGGGAAACGTCTTGCTCTAGGCCGCGATTAAATTCCAACATGGA
TGCTGATTTATATGGGTATAAATGGGCTCGCGATAATGTCGGGCAATCAGGTGCGACAATCTATCGATTG
TATGGGAAGCCCGATGCGCCAGAGTTGTTTCTGAAACATGGCAAAGGTAGCGTTGCCAATGATGTTACAG
ATGAGATGGTCAGACTAAACTGGCTGACGGAATTTATGCCTCTTCCGACCATCAAGCATTTTATCCGTAC
TCCTGATGATGCATGGTTACTCACCACTGCGATCCCCGGGAAAACAGCATTCCAGGTATTAGAAGAATAT
CCTGATTCAGGTGAAAATATTGTTGATGCGCTGGCAGTGTTCCTGCGCCGGTTGCATTCGATTCCTGTTT
GTAATTGTCCTTTTAACAGCGATCGCGTATTTCGTCTCGCTCAGGCGCAATCACGAATGAATAACGGTTT
GGTTGATGCGAGTGATTTTGATGACGAGCGTAATGGCTGGCCTGTTGAACAAGTCTGGAAAGAAATGCAT
AAACTTTTGCCATTCTCACCGGATTCAGTCGTCACTCATGGTGATTTCTCACTTGATAACCTTATTTTTG
ACGAGGGGAAATTAATAGGTTGTATTGATGTTGGACGAGTCGGAATCGCAGACCGATACCAGGATCTTGC
CATCCTATGGAACTGCCTCGGTGAGTTTTCTCCTTCATTACAGAAACGGCTTTTTCAAAAATATGGTATT
GATAATCCTGATATGAATAAATTGCAGTTTCATTTGATGCTCGATGAGTTTTTCTAAGAATTAATTCATG
AGCGGATACATATTTGAATGTATTTAGAAAAATAAACAAATAGGGGTTCCGCGCACATTTCCCCGAAAAG
TGCCACCTAAATTGTAAGCGTTAATATTTTGTTAAAATTCGCGTTAAATTTTTGTTAAATCAGCTCATTT
TTTAACCAATAGGCCGAAATCGGCAAAATCCCTTATAAATCAAAAGAATAGACCGAGATAGGGT
[37 nt withheld, positions 6645-6681]
AAAGAACGTGGACTCCAACGTCAAAGG
[49 nt withheld, positions 6709-6757]
T
[85 nt withheld, positions 6759-6843]
TCCGGCG
[124 nt withheld, positions 6851-6974]
CCCATTCGCCAATCCGGA
Features (pLannotate 1.2.2; 19 found; start..end, strand, type, name):
     19..66      -  terminator     T7 terminator: transcription terminator for bacteriophage T7 RNA polymerase
     74..123     -  CDS            SET1 (fragment): solubility-enhancement tag derived from T7 phage gene 10B
    133..150     -  CDS            9xHis (fragment): 9xHis affinity tag
    157..1911    -  CDS            ALB: ALBU_HUMAN - Experimental evidence at protein level: Swiss-Prot protein existence level 1. Binds water, Ca(2+), Na(+), K(+), fatty acids, hormones, bilirubin and drugs (Probable). Its main function is the regulation of the colloidal osmotic pressure of blood (Probable). Major zinc transporter in plasma, typically binds about 80% of all plasma zinc (PubMed:19021548). Major calcium and magnesium transporter in plasma, binds approximately 45% of circulating calcium and magnesium in plasma (By similarity). Potentially has more than two calcium-binding sites and might additionally bind calcium in a
   1922..1944    -  RBS            RBS: efficient ribosome binding site from bacteriophage T7 gene 10 (Olins and Rangwala, 1989)
   1959..1983    -  protein_bind   lac operator: The lac repressor binds to the lac operator to inhibit transcription in E. coli. This inhibition can be relieved by adding lactose or isopropyl-β-D-thiogalactopyranoside (IPTG). lac repressor encoded by lacI
   1984..2002    -  promoter       T7 promoter: promoter for bacteriophage T7 RNA polymerase
   2028..2307    +  CDS            TcR (fragment): tetracycline efflux protein; tet; confers resistance to tetracycline
   2315..2392    +  promoter       lacI promoter: lacI
   2393..3475    +  CDS            lacI: lac repressor; lacI; The lac repressor binds to the lac operator to inhibit transcription in E. coli. This inhibition can be relieved by adding lactose or isopropyl-β-D-thiogalactopyranoside (IPTG).
   3488..3509    +  protein_bind   CAP binding site: CAP binding activates transcription in the presence of cAMP. E. coli catabolite activator protein
   3524..3815    +  CDS            TcR (fragment): tetracycline efflux protein; tet; confers resistance to tetracycline
   3887..4267    -  CDS            YPB1_ECOLX: Protein predicted: Swiss-Prot protein existence level 4. From Escherichia coli.
   4284..4475    +  CDS            rop: Rop protein, which maintains plasmids at low copy number; rop
   4577..4716    +  misc_feature   bom: basis of mobility region from pBR322
   4902..5490    -  rep_origin     ori: high-copy-number ColE1/pMB1/pBR322/pUC origin of replication
   5612..6427    +  CDS            KanR: aminoglycoside phosphotransferase; aph(3')-Ia; confers resistance to kanamycin in bacteria or G418 (Geneticin®) in eukaryotes
   6436..6493    -  promoter       AmpR promoter (fragment): bla
   6519..6974    -  rep_origin     f1 ori (sequence partly withheld): f1 bacteriophage origin of replication; arrow indicates direction of (+) strand synthesis
