[The description below was written by a language model from this plasmid's Addgene catalogue record and pLannotate feature annotations shown in this document.]
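Description:
HSA2_His is a bacterial expression plasmid built on the pET29b backbone, about 7 kb in total, carrying a synthetic, computationally designed variant of human serum albumin termed HSA2. According to the record, the design comes from work aimed at producing stable mammalian serum albumins that can be expressed in bacteria. The roughly 1.76 kb insert was cloned between NcoI and XhoI sites, the backbone's original NdeI site having been converted to NcoI. The annotation recognises the open reading frame as homologous to human ALB. Immediately downstream, a hexahistidine tag supplied by the backbone is fused in frame at the C terminus (annotated as a fragment of a longer His tag), allowing purification by immobilised metal affinity chromatography.

Expression follows the standard pET arrangement. A T7 promoter with an adjacent lac operator drives transcription, the T7 gene 10 ribosome binding site directs translation initiation, and a T7 terminator closes the cassette. The plasmid also encodes lacI under its own promoter, so the cassette stays repressed until IPTG is added, and expression requires a host that provides T7 RNA polymerase; the record lists only a cloning strain for propagation. Replication relies on the pBR322-type ColE1 origin accompanied by rop and the bom region, which generally keeps copy number modest, although the record lists copy number as unknown. Selection is by kanamycin resistance, and an f1 origin is present for single-stranded DNA production. The short tetracycline-resistance fragments, the SET1 fragment and the partial AmpR promoter in the annotation appear to be backbone remnants or similarity hits rather than functional elements. The construct is suited to recombinant production and purification of the designed albumin in E. coli.
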