Addgene plasmid #202764: HSA2_His
Purpose: human serum albumin design HSA2, in pET29b with C-terminal 6His-tag
Depositing lab: Sarel Fleishman. Depositing organization: Weizmann Institute of Science. Publication: Stable Mammalian Serum Albumins Designed for Bacterial Expression. Khersonsky O, Goldsmith M, Zaretsky I, Hamer-Rogotner S, Dym O, Unger T, Yona M, Fridmann-Sirkis Y, Fleishman SJ. J Mol Biol. 2023 Sep 1;435(17):168191. doi: 10.1016/j.jmb.2023.168191. Epub 2023 Jun 28. PubMed 37385581.
Backbone
  Vector backbone: pET29b
  Total vector size (bp): 6996
  Modifications to backbone: NdeI restriction site was changed to NcoI
  Vector type: Bacterial Expression
Growth in bacteria
  Bacterial resistance: Kanamycin, 50 μg/mL
  Growth temperature: 37°C
  Growth strain: DH5alpha
  Copy number: Unknown
Gene/Insert
  Gene/Insert name: HSA2
  Species: Synthetic
  Insert size (bp): 1764
  Promoter: T7
  Tag / fusion protein: His tag (C terminal on backbone)
  Cloning method: Restriction Enzyme; 5′ cloning site NcoI (unknown if destroyed); 3′ cloning site XhoI (unknown if destroyed)
  Sequencing primers: 5′ T7 promoter; 3′ T7 terminator
Terms and licenses: Academic/Nonprofit Terms; Industry Terms: Not Available to Industry
How to cite: HSA2_His was a gift from Sarel Fleishman (Addgene plasmid # 202764 ; http://n2t.net/addgene:202764 ; RRID:Addgene_202764)
